>Addgene plasmid #61701 | pPdiso4E-ISH | addgene partial sequence | sequence record 106447 | M13pUC-Rev 5'-AGCGGATAACAATTTCACACAGG-3'
TTTAGGTGACACTATAGAATACTCAAGCTATGCATCCAACGCGTTGGGAGCTCTCCCATATCGACCTGCA
GGCGGCCGCTCGACGAATTAATTCCAATCCCACAAAAATCTGAGCTTAACAGCACAGTTGCTCCTCTCAG
AGCAGAATCGGGTATTCAACACCCTCATATCAACTACTACGTTGTGTATAACGGTCCACATGCCGGTATA
TACGATGACTGGGGTTGTACAAAGGCGGCAACAAACGGCGTTCCCGGAGTTGCACACAAGAAATTTGCCA
CTATTACAGAGGCAAGAGCAGCAGCTGACGCGTACACAACAAGTCAGCAAACAGACAGGTTGAACTTCAT
CCCCAAAGGAGAAGCTCAACTCAAGCCCAAGAGCTTTGCTAAGGCCCTAACAAGCCCACCAAAGCAAAAA
GCCCACTGGCTCACGCTAGGAACCAAAAGGCCCAGCAGTGATCCAGCCCCAAAAGAGATCTCCTTTGCCC
CGGAGATTACAATGGACGATTTCCTCTATCTTTACGATCTAGGAAGGAAGTTCGAAGGTGAAGGTGACGA
CACTATGTTCACCACTGATAATGAGAAGGTTAGCCTCTTCAATTTCAG
