>Addgene plasmid #61701 | pPdiso4E-ISH | addgene partial sequence | sequence record 114631 | PDKint-R 5'-TCTTCTTCGTCTTACACATCACT-3'
ACTATGTTGTTTATGTAAACAATATATTTATAAATTATTTTTTCACAATTATAACAACTATATTATTATA
ATCATACTAATTAACATCACTTAACTATTTTATACTAAAAGGAAAAAAGAAAATAATTATTTCCTTACCA
AGCTGGGGTACCGAATTCCTCGAGACCACTTTGTACAAGAAAGCTGGGTCTGGTGGAAACTTGCTCGGCT
TGAATACCTGATCATACAGAC
