>Addgene plasmid #61701 | pPdiso4E-ISH | addgene partial sequence | sequence record 114638 | 35S-promoter 5'-CTATCCTTCGCAAGACCCTTC-3'
TTTCATTTGGAGAGGACACGCTCGAGACAAGTTTGTACAAAAAAGCAGGCTTCATGGCGACAGAGGTAGC
AGCAACAGCGCCGCCACCACAATTAGACGCTGAGGAAAATAGTGGGTTAGAGGCGGCGGCGGCCGAGGCA
AAGATACAGCCGAGCAGTGGGCCCCACAAGCTGGAGAGGAAGTGGACCTTTTGGTTCGATAACCAATCCA
AGCCCAAGCAAGGGGCTGCTTGGGGCTCCTCTCTTCGCAAGGCCTACACCTTCGAAACCGTTCAAGAATT
CTGGTGTCTGTATGATCAGGTATTCAAGCCGAGCAAGTTTCCACCAGACCCAGCTTTCTTGTACAAAGTG
GTCTCGAGGAATTCGGTACCCCAGCTTGGTAAGGAAATAATTATTTTCTTTTTTCCTTTTAGTATAAAAT
AGTTAAGTGATGTTAATTAGTATGATTATAATAATATAGTTGTTATAATTGTGAAAAAATAATTTATAAA
TATATTGTTTACATAAACAACATAGTAATGTAAAAAAATATGACAAGTGATGTGTAAGACGAAGAAGATA
AAAGTTGAGAGTAAGTATATTATTTTTAATGAATTTGATCGAACATGTAAGATGATATACTAGCATTAAT
ATTTGTTTTAATCATAATAGTAATTCTAGCTGGTTTGATGAATTAAATATCAATGATAAAATACTATAGT
AAAAATAAGAATAAATAAATTAAAATAATATTTTTTTATGATTAATAGTTTATTATATAATTAAATATCT
ATACCATTACTAA
