[The description below was written by a language model from this plasmid's Addgene catalogue record.]
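Description:
pPdiso4E-ISH is a plant RNAi construct built in the pHellsGate12 backbone, a Gateway-compatible vector designed for producing intron-spliced hairpin RNA (ihpRNA) in plants. The record gives a total size of about 17.7 kb. It is maintained in standard E. coli cloning strains under spectinomycin selection, and it carries a neomycin-type marker for selecting transformed cells. In plant work, this kind of marker is generally used with kanamycin-family aminoglycosides. The copy number is listed as unknown, and no feature table is provided, so the origins of replication, T-DNA borders and terminator elements cannot be confirmed from the record.

The payload is a 322 bp fragment of the plum gene for the translation initiation factor isoform eIF(iso)4E, inserted by Gateway recombination and expressed from the 35S promoter, a strong constitutive promoter widely used in plants. In HellsGate-type vectors, a single recombination reaction generally places the fragment in both sense and antisense orientations on either side of an intron spacer. The transcript then folds back on itself, and splicing leaves a double-stranded hairpin. This hairpin is processed into small interfering RNAs that direct degradation of the matching endogenous mRNA, although the exact arrangement in this plasmid is not detailed in the record.

The stated purpose is silencing of eIF(iso)4E in plum. The associated study treats this gene as a host factor for plum pox virus and reports that silencing it confers resistance to the virus, so the plasmid is suited to generating transgenic plum with virus resistance based on loss of a host susceptibility factor.
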