Addgene plasmid #61701: pPdiso4E-ISH
Purpose: Plum eIF(iso)4E ihp-RNA construct
Depositing lab: Lining Tian. Depositing organization: Agriculture and Agri-Food Canada, London, ON. Publication: Silencing of the host factor eIF(iso)4E gene confers plum pox virus resistance in plum. Wang X, Kohalmi SE, Svircev A, Wang A, Sanfacon H, Tian L. PLoS One. 2013;8(1):e50627. doi: 10.1371/journal.pone.0050627. Epub 2013 Jan 28. PONE-D-12-26441 PubMed 23382802.
Backbone
  Vector backbone: pHellsGate12
  Total vector size (bp): 17681
  Vector type: RNAi
  Selectable markers: Neomycin (select with G418)
Growth in bacteria
  Bacterial resistance: Spectinomycin, 50 μg/mL
  Growth temperature: 37°C
  Growth strain: DH5alpha
  Copy number: Unknown
Gene/Insert
  Gene/Insert name: PdeIF(iso)4E
  Species: Plum
  Insert size (bp): 322
  Promoter: 35S
  Cloning method: Gateway Cloning
  Sequencing primers: 5′ CTTCGCAAGACCTTCCTCT; 3′ TGGTGGAAACTTGCTCGGCT
Terms and licenses: Academic/Nonprofit Terms; Industry Terms: Not Available to Industry
How to cite: pPdiso4E-ISH was a gift from Lining Tian (Addgene plasmid # 61701 ; http://n2t.net/addgene:61701 ; RRID:Addgene_61701)
